>Addgene plasmid #179674 | CMVTO-p450-Ns4A-tv-HCVp-P3 | addgene full sequence | sequence record 356790 | Addgene NGS Result
CAAAATTTAAGCTACAACAAGGCAAGGCTTGACCGACAATTGCATGAAGAATCTGCTTAGGGTTAGGCGT
TTTGCGCTGCTTCGTACGGGCCAGATATACGCGTTGACATTGATTATTGACTAGTTATTAATAGTAATCA
ATTACGGGGTCATTAGTTCATAGCCCATATATGGAGTTCCGCGTTACATAACTTACGGTAAATGGCCCGC
CTGGCTGACCGCCCAACGACCCCCGCCCATTGACGTCAATAATGACGTATGTTCCCATAGTAACGCCAAT
AGGGACTTTCCATTGACGTCAATGGGTGGAGTATTTACGGTAAACTGCCCACTTGGCAGTACATCAAGTG
TATCATATGCCAAGTACGCCCCCTATTGACGTCAATGACGGTAAATGGCCCGCCTGGCATTATGCCCAGT
ACATGACCTTATGGGACTTTCCTACTTGGCAGTACATCTACGTATTAGTCATCGCTATTACCATGGTGAT
GCGGTTTTGGCAGTACATCAATGGGCGTGGATAGCGGTTTGACTCACGGGGATTTCCAAGTCTCCACCCC
ATTGACGTCAATGGGAGTTTGTTTTGGCACCAAAATCAACGGGACTTTCCAAAATGTCGTAACAACTCCG
CCCCATTGACGCAAATGGGCGGTAGGCGTGTACGGTGGGAGGTCTATATAAGCAGAGCTCTCCCTATCAG
TGATAGAGATCTCCCTATCAGTGATAGAGATCGTCGACGAGCTCGTTTAGTGAACCGTCAGATCGCCTGG
AGACGCCATCCACGCTGTTTTGACCTCCATAGAAGACACCGGGACCGATCCAGCCTCCGGACTCTAGCGT
TTAAACTTAAGCTTCGCCACCATGGACCCCGTTGTCGTACTGGGACTCTGCTTGTCCTGCCTGCTCCTCC
TTAGTTTGTGGAAACAATCTTATGGGGGTGGAAAACTTGGCTCCGGGGGAGGATCCGGTGGCTCAGGGAG
CGGCTCTGTGGTGCTTGTAGGGCGATTGCTGCTCTCTGGTTCTGGGTCCAGCGCGGAAACCGTGCGGTTT
CAATCCGGAGGCGGTGGAAGCGGTGGTGGGGGAGGCGCCCCAATAACGGCCTACGCCCAACAGACACGCG
GTCTGCTGGGGTGCATTATTACCTCACTTACGGGCAGAGACAAAAACCAGGCTGAGGGAGAAGTTCAGAT
TGTTTCAACGGCGGCTCAGACCTTTCTTGCCACCTGTATAAACGGAGTATGCTGGACAGTCTACCATGGT
GCAGGGACCCGCACAATAGCGAGTCCCAAAGGGCCCGTCATACAGATGTATACTAACGTCGATAAGGACC
TCGTGGGTTGGCCCGCTCCTCAAGGCACGCGATCCCTCACACCTTGTGCGTGCGGCAGTTCAGACCTCTA
TCTGGTGACTCGCCATGCCGACGTAATCCCTGTTCGCCGGAGGGGTGATAGTAGAGGGAGCTTGCTCAGT
CCTAGGCCGATTTCCTATCTCAAGGGCTCAAGCGGCGGCCCATTGCTCTGCCCGGCCGGCCACGCGGTAG
GAATTTTCCGGGCCGCAGTTTGCACACGCGGCGTCGCAAAAGCAGTAGACTTTATACCAGTAGAGAACCT
TGAAACAACGATGAGGTCCCCTGTATTTACAGATAACAGTTCCCCTCCGGCTGTCAGCGGCTCGAGTGGC
AGCTCCCCGGAAGATGAGATCCAGCAACTGGAAGAAGAAATCGCTCAGCTGGAACAGAAAAACGCAGCGC
TGAAAGAGAAAAACCAGGCGCTGAAATACGGTAGCTAGCTCGAGGAGGGCCCGAACAAAAACTCATCTCA
GAAGAGGATCTGAATAGCGCCGTCGACCATCATCATAATCATCATTGAGTTTAAACCCGCTGATCAGCCT
CGACTGTGCCTTCTAGTTGCCAGCCATCTGTTGTTTGCCCCTCCCCCGTGCCTTCCTTGACCCTGGAAGG
TGCCACTCCCACTGTCCTTTCCTAATAAAATGAGGAAATTGCATCGCATTGTCTGAGTAGGTGTCATTCT
ATTCTGGGGGGTGGGGTGGGGCAGGACAGCAAGGGGGAGGATTGGGAAGACAATAGCAGGCATGCTGGGG
ATGCGGTGGGCTCTATGGAGATCTATCGATGTTCTGGGGATGCGGTGGGCTCTATGGCTTCTGAGGCGGA
AAGAACCAGCTGGGGCTCTAGGGGGTATCCCC
[124 nt withheld, positions 2203-2326]
C
[91 nt withheld, positions 2328-2418]
AGGGTGATGGTTCACGTACCTAGAAGTTCCTATTCCGAAGTTCCTATTCTCTAGAAAGTATAGGAACTTC
CTTGGCCAAAAAGCCTGAACTCACCGCGACGTCTGTCGAGAAGTTTCTGATCGAAAAGTTCGACAGCGTC
TCCGACCTGATGCAGCTCTCGGAGGGCGAAGAATCTCGTGCTTTCAGCTTCGATGTAGGAGGGCGTGGAT
ATGTCCTGCGGGTAAATAGCTGCGCCGATGGTTTCTACAAAGATCGTTATGTTTATCGGCACTTTGCATC
GGCCGCGCTCCCGATTCCGGAAGTGCTTGACATTGGGGAATTCAGCGAGAGCCTGACCTATTGCATCTCC
CGCCGTGCACAGGGTGTCACGTTGCAAGACCTGCCTGAAACCGAACTGCCCGCTGTTCTGCAGCCGGTCG
CGGAGGCCATGGATGCGATCGCTGCGGCCGATCTTAGCCAGACGAGCGGGTTCGGCCCATTCGGACCGCA
AGGAATCGGTCAATACACTACATGGCGTGATTTCATATGCGCGATTGCTGATCCCCATGTGTATCACTGG
CAAACTGTGATGGACGACACCGTCAGTGCGTCCGTCGCGCAGGCTCTCGATGAGCTGATGCTTTGGGCCG
AGGACTGCCCCGAAGTCCGGCACCTCGTGCACGCGGATTTCGGCTCCAACAATGTCCTGACGGACAATGG
CCGCATAACAGCGGTCATTGACTGGAGCGAGGCGATGTTCGGGGATTCCCAATACGAGGTCGCCAACATC
TTCTTCTGGAGGCCGTGGTTGGCTTGTATGGAGCAGCAGACGCGCTACTTCGAGCGGAGGCATCCGGAGC
TTGCAGGATCGCCGCGGCTCCGGGCGTATATGCTCCGCATTGGTCTTGACCAACTCTATCAGAGCTTGGT
TGACGGCAATTTCGATGATGCAGCTTGGGCGCAGGGTCGATGCGACGCAATCGTCCGATCCGGAGCCGGG
ACTGTCGGGCGTACACAAATCGCCCGCAGAAGCGCGGCCGTCTGGACCGATGGCTGTGTAGAAGTACTCG
CCGATAGTGGAAACCGACGCCCCAGCACTCGTCCGAGGGCAAAGGAATAGCACGTACTACGAGATTTCGA
TTCCACCGCCGCCTTCTATGAAAGGTTGGGCTTCGGAATCGTTTTCCGGGACGCCGGCTGGATGATCCTC
CAGCGCGGGGATCTCATGCTGGAGTTCTTCGCCCACCCCAACTTGTTTATTGCAGCTTATAATGGTTACA
AATAAAGCAATAGCATCACAAATTTCACAAATAAAGCATTTTTTTCACTGCATTCTAGTTGTGGTTTGTC
CAAACTCATCAATGTATCTTATCATGTCTGTATACCGTCGACCTCTAGCTAGAGCTTGGCGTAATCATGG
TCATAGCTGTTTCCTGTGTGAAATTGTTATCCGCTCACAATTCCACACAACATACGAGCCGGAAGCATAA
AGTGTAAAGCCTGGGGTGCCTAATGAGTGAGCTAACTCACATTAATTGCGTTGCGCTCACTGCCCGCTTT
CCAGTCGGGAAACCTGTCGTGCCAGCTGCATTAATGAATCGGCCAACGCGCGGGGAGAGGCGGTTTGCGT
ATTGGGCGCTCTTCCGCTTCCTCGCTCACTGACTCGCTGCGCTCGGTCGTTCGGCTGCGGCGAGCGGTAT
CAGCTCACTCAAAGGCGGTAATACGGTTATCCACAGAATCAGGGGATAACGCAGGAAAGAACATGTGAGC
AAAAGGCCAGCAAAAGGCCAGGAACCGTAAAAAGGCCGCGTTGCTGGCGTTTTTCCATAGGCTCCGCCCC
CCTGACGAGCATCACAAAAATCGACGCTCAAGTCAGAGGTGGCGAAACCCGACAGGACTATAAAGATACC
AGGCGTTTCCCCCTGGAAGCTCCCTCGTGCGCTCTCCTGTTCCGACCCTGCCGCTTACCGGATACCTGTC
CGCCTTTCTCCCTTCGGGAAGCGTGGCGCTTTCTCATAGCTCACGCTGTAGGTATCTCAGTTCGGTGTAG
GTCGTTCGCTCCAAGCTGGGCTGTGTGCACGAACCCCCCGTTCAGCCCGACCGCTGCGCCTTATCCGGTA
ACTATCGTCTTGAGTCCAACCCGGTAAGACACGACTTATCGCCACTGGCAGCAGCCACTGGTAACAGGAT
TAGCAGAGCGAGGTATGTAGGCGGTGCTACAGAGTTCTTGAAGTGGTGGCCTAACTACGGCTACACTAGA
AGAACAGTATTTGGTATCTGCGCTCTGCTGAAGCCAGTTACCTTCGGAAAAAGAGTTGGTAGCTCTTGAT
CCGGCAAACAAACCACCGCTGGTAGCGGTGGTTTTTTTGTTTGCAAGCAGCAGATTACGCGCAGAAAAAA
AGGATCTCAAGAAGATCCTTTGATCTTTTCTACGGGGTCTGACGCTCAGTGGAACGAAAACTCACGTTAA
GGGATTTTGGTCATGAGATTATCAAAAAGGATCTTCACCTAGATCCTTTTAAATTAAAAATGAAGTTTTA
AATCAATCTAAAGTATATATGAGTAAACTTGGTCTGACAGTTACCAATGCTTAATCAGTGAGGCACCTAT
CTCAGCGATCTGTCTATTTCGTTCATCCATAGTTGCCTGACTCCCCGTCGTGTAGATAACTACGATACGG
GAGGGCTTACCATCTGGCCCCAGTGCTGCAATGATACCGCGAGACCCACGCTCACCGGCTCCAGATTTAT
CAGCAATAAACCAGCCAGCCGGAAGGGCCGAGCGCAGAAGTGGTCCTGCAACTTTATCCGCCTCCATCCA
GTCTATTAATTGTTGCCGGGAAGCTAGAGTAAGTAGTTCGCCAGTTAATAGTTTGCGCAACGTTGTTGCC
ATTGCTACAGGCATCGTGGTGTCACGCTCGTCGTTTGGTATGGCTTCATTCAGCTCCGGTTCCCAACGAT
CAAGGCGAGTTACATGATCCCCCATGTTGTGCAAAAAAGCGGTTAGCTCCTTCGGTCCTCCGATCGTTGT
CAGAAGTAAGTTGGCCGCAGTGTTATCACTCATGGTTATGGCAGCACTGCATAATTCTCTTACTGTCATG
CCATCCGTAAGATGCTTTTCTGTGACTGGTGAGTACTCAACCAAGTCATTCTGAGAATAGTGTATGCGGC
GACCGAGTTGCTCTTGCCCGGCGTCAATACGGGATAATACCGCGCCACATAGCAGAACTTTAAAAGTGCT
CATCATTGGAAAACGTTCTTCGGGGCGAAAACTCTCAAGGATCTTACCGCTGTTGAGATCCAGTTCGATG
TAACCCACTCGTGCACCCAACTGATCTTCAGCATCTTTTACTTTCACCAGCGTTTCTGGGTGAGCAAAAA
CAGGAAGGCAAAATGCCGCAAAAAAGGGAATAAGGGCGACACGGAAATGTTGAATACTCATACTCTTCCT
TTTTCAATATTATTGAAGCATTTATCAGGGTTATTGTCTCATGAGCGGATACATATTTGAATGTATTTAG
AAAAATAAACAAATAGGGGTTCCGCGCACATTTCCCCGAAAAGTGCCACCTGACGTCGACGGATCGGGAG
ATCTCCCGATCCCCTATGGTGCACTCTCAGTACAATCTGCTCTGATGCCGCATAGTTAAGCCAGTATCTG
CTCCCTGCTTGTGTGTTGGAGGTCGCTGAGTAGTGCGCGAG
Features (pLannotate 1.2.2; 23 found; start..end, strand, type, name):
    106..485     +  enhancer       CMV enhancer: human cytomegalovirus immediate early enhancer
    486..689     +  promoter       CMV promoter: human cytomegalovirus (CMV) immediate early promoter
    691..710     +  promoter       PLtetO-1 promoter (fragment): modified phage lambda PL promoter with tet operator sites (Lutz and Bujard, 1997)
    712..731     +  promoter       PLtetO-1 promoter (fragment): modified phage lambda PL promoter with tet operator sites (Lutz and Bujard, 1997)
    739..772     +  promoter       TRE3GV promoter (fragment): 3rd-generation Tet-responsive promoter that can be activated by binding of Tet-On® 3G, optimized for retroviral and lentiviral vectors
    862..957     +  CDS            CYP2C1 (fragment): CP2C1_RABIT - Experimental evidence at protein level: Swiss-Prot protein existence level 1. Cytochromes P450 are a group of heme-thiolate monooxygenases. In liver microsomes, this enzyme is involved in an NADPH-dependent electron transport pathway. It oxidizes a variety of structurally unrelated compounds, including steroids, fatty acids, and xenobiotics. From Oryctolagus cuniculus (Rabbit).
   1087..1665    +  CDS            POLG_HCV1 (fragment): Experimental evidence at protein level: Swiss-Prot protein existence level 1. [RNA-directed RNA polymerase]: RNA-dependent RNA polymerase that performs primer-template recognition and RNA synthesis during viral replication. From Hepatitis C virus genotype 1a (isolate 1) (HCV).
   1894..2118    +  polyA_signal   bGH poly(A) signal: bovine growth hormone polyadenylation signal
   2134..2157    +  polyA_signal   bGH poly(A) signal (fragment): bovine growth hormone polyadenylation signal
   2161..2182    +  promoter       SV40 promoter (fragment): SV40 enhancer and early promoter
   2203..2436    +  rep_origin     f1 ori (fragment) (sequence partly withheld): f1 bacteriophage origin of replication; arrow indicates direction of (+) strand synthesis
   2441..2488    +  protein_bind   FRT: FLP-mediated recombination occurs in the 8-bp core sequence TCTAGAAA (Turan and Bode, 2011). FLP recombinase from the Saccharomyces cerevisiae 2μ plasmid
   2496..3518    +  CDS            HygR: aminoglycoside phosphotransferase from E. coli; aph(4)-Ia; confers resistance to hygromycin
   3528..3653    +  CDS            ble (fragment): BLE_KLEPN - Experimental evidence at protein level: Swiss-Prot protein existence level 1. Binding protein with a strong affinity to the bleomycin family of antibiotics. Binds to CL990; an antimitotic-antibiotic compound. From Klebsiella pneumoniae.
   3648..3769    +  polyA_signal   SV40 poly(A) signal: SV40 polyadenylation signal
   3842..3858    -  protein_bind   lac operator: The lac repressor binds to the lac operator to inhibit transcription in E. coli. This inhibition can be relieved by adding lactose or isopropyl-β-D-thiogalactopyranoside (IPTG). lac repressor encoded by lacI
   3866..3896    -  promoter       lac promoter: promoter for the E. coli lac operon
   3911..3932    -  protein_bind   CAP binding site: CAP binding activates transcription in the presence of cAMP. E. coli catabolite activator protein
   3945..4037    -  CDS            lacI (fragment): lac repressor; lacI; The lac repressor binds to the lac operator to inhibit transcription in E. coli. This inhibition can be relieved by adding lactose or isopropyl-β-D-thiogalactopyranoside (IPTG).
   4220..4808    -  rep_origin     ori: high-copy-number ColE1/pMB1/pBR322/pUC origin of replication
   4979..5839    -  CDS            AmpR: β-lactamase; bla; confers resistance to ampicillin, carbenicillin, and related antibiotics
   5840..5944    -  promoter       AmpR promoter: bla
   6003..6055    -  misc_feature   bom (fragment): basis of mobility region from pBR322
