[The description below was written by a language model from this plasmid's Addgene catalogue record and pLannotate feature annotations shown in this document.]
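Description:
CMVTO-p450-Ns4A-tv-HCVp-P3 is a 6.1 kb mammalian expression plasmid built on a CMVTO-FlpIn backbone. It encodes a synthetic, engineered hepatitis C virus protease (HCVP) that is tethered to the endoplasmic reticulum and can be repressed by the TVMV protease. It is propagated in E. coli through a high-copy ColE1/pUC-type origin with ampicillin selection (AmpR); a partial f1 ori and remnants of lac regulatory sequence are also annotated in the backbone.

Expression is driven by the CMV immediate-early enhancer and promoter, followed directly by short tet operator matches. This is consistent with the "TO" in the name and implies a CMV promoter that is constitutive unless a Tet repressor is present, in which case it becomes tetracycline/doxycycline-inducible. The annotated open reading frame begins with a short fragment of rabbit cytochrome P450 2C1, a type of N-terminal segment commonly used as an ER membrane anchor. Further downstream is a fragment of the HCV genotype 1a polyprotein, which presumably corresponds to the protease domain. From the name, an NS4A cofactor segment and a TVMV protease cleavage site ("tv") appear to lie between the anchor and the protease, but they are not individually annotated. The meaning of "P3" is not stated in the record. A bGH polyadenylation signal terminates the transcript.

Downstream, an FRT site directly precedes a hygromycin resistance gene with an SV40 poly(A) signal. This is the Flp-In arrangement, in which FLP-mediated integration into a genomic FRT landing site allows selection of stable single-copy lines, and the plasmid can also be used transiently. The construct serves as a component of protease-based circuits that control secretion and surface display of proteins.
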