Addgene plasmid #179674: CMVTO-p450-Ns4A-tv-HCVp-P3
Purpose: TVMVP-repressible ER-associated HCVP
Depositing lab: Xiaojing Gao. Depositing organization: Stanford University. Publication: Protease-controlled secretion and display of intercellular signals. Vlahos AE, Kang J, Aldrete CA, Zhu R, Chong LS, Elowitz MB, Gao XJ. Nat Commun. 2022 Feb 17;13(1):912. doi: 10.1038/s41467-022-28623-y. PubMed 35177637.
Backbone
  Vector backbone: CMVTO-FlpIn
  Vector type: Mammalian Expression
Growth in bacteria
  Bacterial resistance: Ampicillin, 100 μg/mL
  Growth temperature: 37°C
  Growth strain: DH5alpha
  Copy number: High Copy
Gene/Insert
  Gene/Insert name: HCVP
  Species: Synthetic
Terms and licenses: Academic/Nonprofit Terms; Industry Terms: Not Available to Industry
How to cite: CMVTO-p450-Ns4A-tv-HCVp-P3 was a gift from Xiaojing Gao (Addgene plasmid # 179674 ; http://n2t.net/addgene:179674 ; RRID:Addgene_179674)
